>Addgene plasmid #142111 | TFORF2493 | addgene full sequence | sequence record 395718 | Addgene NGS Result
TTAATGTAGTCTTATGCAATACTCTTGTAGTCTTGCAACATGGTAACGATGAGTTAGCAACATGCCTTAC
AAGGAGAGAAAAAGCACCGTGCATGCCGATTGGTGGAAGTAAGGTGGTACGATCGTGCCTTATTAGGAAG
GCAACAGACGGGTCTGACATGGATTGGACGAACCACTGAATTGCCGCATTGCAGAGATATTGTATTTAAG
TGCCTAGCTCGATACATAAACGGGTCTCTCTGGTTAGACCAGATCTGAGCCTGGGAGCTCTCTGGCTAAC
TAGGGAACCCACTGCTTAAGCCTCAATAAAGCTTGCCTTGAGTGCTTCAAGTAGTGTGTGCCCGTCTGTT
GTGTGACTCTGGTAACTAGAGATCCCTCAGACCCTTTTAGTCAGTGTGGAAAATCTCTAGCAGTGGCGCC
CGAACAGGGACTTGAAAGCGAAAGGGAAACCAGAGGAGCTCTCTCGACGCAGGACTCGGCTTGCTGAAGC
GCGCACGGCAAGAGGCGAGGGGCGGCGACTGGTGAGTACGCCAAAAATTTTGACTAGCGGAGGCTAGAAG
GAGAGAGATGGGTGCGAGAGCGTCAGTATTAAGCGGGGGAGAATTAGATCGCGATGGGAAAAAATTCGGT
TAAGGCCAGGGGGAAAGAAAAAATATAAATTAAAACATATAGTATGGGCAAGCAGGGAGCTAGAACGATT
CGCAGTTAATCCTGGCCTGTTAGAAACATCAGAAGGCTGTAGACAAATACTGGGACAGCTACAACCATCC
CTTCAGACAGGATCAGAAGAACTTAGATCATTATATAATACAGTAGCAACCCTCTATTGTGTGCATCAAA
GGATAGAGATAAAAGACACCAAGGAAGCTTTAGACAAGATAGAGGAAGAGCAAAACAAAAGTAAGACCAC
CGCACAGCAAGCGGCCGCTGATCTTCAGACCTGGAGGAGGAGATATGAGGGACAATTGGAGAAGTGAATT
ATATAAATATAAAGTAGTAAAAATTGAACCATTAGGAGTAGCACCCACCAAGGCAAAGAGAAGAGTGGTG
CAGAGAGAAAAAAGAGCAGTGGGAATAGGAGCTTTGTTCCTTGGGTTCTTGGGAGCAGCAGGAAGCACTA
TGGGCGCAGCGTCAATGACGCTGACGGTACAGGCCAGACAATTATTGTCTGGTATAGTGCAGCAGCAGAA
CAATTTGCTGAGGGCTATTGAGGCGCAACAGCATCTGTTGCAACTCACAGTCTGGGGCATCAAGCAGCTC
CAGGCAAGAATCCTGGCTGTGGAAAGATACCTAAAGGATCAACAGCTCCTGGGGATTTGGGGTTGCTCTG
GAAAACTCATTTGCACCACTGCTGTGCCTTGGAATGCTAGTTGGAGTAATAAATCTCTGGAACAGATTTG
GAATCACACGACCTGGATGGAGTGGGACAGAGAAATTAACAATTACACAAGCTTAATACACTCCTTAATT
GAAGAATCGCAAAACCAGCAAGAAAAGAATGAACAAGAATTATTGGAATTAGATAAATGGGCAAGTTTGT
GGAATTGGTTTAACATAACAAATTGGCTGTGGTATATAAAATTATTCATAATGATAGTAGGAGGCTTGGT
AGGTTTAAGAATAGTTTTTGCTGTACTTTCTATAGTGAATAGAGTTAGGCAGGGATATTCACCATTATCG
TTTCAGACCCACCTCCCAACCCCGAGGGGACCCATGCATTGCATCTCAATTAGTCAGCAACCAGGTGTGG
AAAGTCCCCAGGCTCCCCAGCAGGCAGAAGTATGCAAAGCATGCGTCTCAATTAGTCAGCAACCATAGTC
CCGCCCCTAACTCCGCCCATCCCGCCCCTAACTCCGCCCAGTTCCGCCCATTCTCCGCCCCATGGCTGAC
TAATTTTTTTTATTTATGCAGAGGCCGAGGCCGCCTCGGCCTCTGAGCTATTCCAGAAGTAGTGAGGAGG
CTTTTTTGGAGGCCTAGGCTTTTGCAAAAAGCTTTCTAGAGGTACCACCGGAGCTTACCATGACCGAGTA
CAAGCCCACGGTGCGCCTCGCCACCCGCGACGACGTCCCCAGGGCCGTACGCACCCTCGCCGCCGCGTTC
GCCGACTACCCCGCCACGCGCCACACCGTCGATCCGGACCGCCACATCGAGCGGGTCACCGAGCTGCAAG
AACTCTTCCTCACGCGCGTCGGGCTCGACATCGGCAAGGTGTGGGTCGCGGACGACGGCGCCGCCGTGGC
GGTCTGGACCACGCCGGAGAGCGTCGAAGCGGGGGCGGTGTTCGCCGAGATCGGCCCGCGCATGGCCGAG
TTGAGCGGTTCCCGGCTGGCCGCGCAGCAACAGATGGAAGGCCTCCTGGCGCCGCACCGGCCCAAGGAGC
CCGCGTGGTTCCTGGCCACCGTCGGCGTCTCGCCCGACCACCAGGGCAAGGGTCTGGGCAGCGCCGTCGT
GCTCCCCGGAGTGGAGGCGGCCGAGCGCGCCGGGGTGCCCGCCTTCCTGGAGACCTCCGCGCCCCGCAAC
CTCCCCTTCTACGAGCGGCTCGGCTTCACCGTCACCGCCGACGTCGAGGTGCCCGAAGGACCGCGCACCT
GGTGCATGACCCGCAAGCCCGGTGCCAGTTAACGAATTCTAGATCTTGAGACAAATGGCAGTATTCATCC
ACAATTTTAAAAGAAAAGGGGGGATTGGGGGGTACAGTGCAGGGGAAAGAATAGTAGACATAATAGCAAC
AGACATACAAACTAAAGAATTACAAAAACAAATTACAAAAATTCAAAATTTTCGGGTTTATTACAGGGAC
AGCAGAGATCCACTTTGGCGCCGGCTCGAGGCCTGCAGGTGCAAAGATGGATAAAGTTTTAAACAGAGAG
GAATCTTTGCAGCTAATGGACCTTCTAGGTCTTGAAAGGAGTGGGAATTGGCTCCGGTGCCCGTCAGTGG
GCAGAGCGCACATCGCCCACAGTCCCCGAGAAGTTGGGGGGAGGGGTCGGCAATTGAACCGGTGCCTAGA
GAAGGTGGCGCGGGGTAAACTGGGAAAGTGATGTCGTGTACTGGCTCCGCCTTTTTCCCGAGGGTGGGGG
AGAACCGTATATAAGTGCAGTAGTCGCCGTGAACGTTCTTTTTCGCAACGGGTTTGCCGCCAGAACACAG
GTAAGTGCCGTGTGTGGTTCCCGCGGGCCTGGCCTCTTTACGGGTTATGGCCCTTGCGTGCCTTGAATTA
CTTCCACCTGGCTGCAGTACGTGATTCTTGATCCCGAGCTTCGGGTTGGAAGTGGGTGGGAGAGTTCGAG
GCCTTGCGCTTAAGGAGCCCCTTCGCCTCGTGCTTGAGTTGAGGCCTGGCCTGGGCGCTGGGGCCGCCGC
GTGCGAATCTGGTGGCACCTTCGCGCCTGTCTCGCTGCTTTCGATAAGTCTCTAGCCATTTAAAATTTTT
GATGACCTGCTGCGACGCTTTTTTTCTGGCAAGATAGTCTTGTAAATGCGGGCCAAGATCTGCACACTGG
TATTTCGGTTTTTGGGGCCGCGGGCGGCGACGGGGCCCGTGCGTCCCAGCGCACATGTTCGGCGAGGCGG
GGCCTGCGAGCGCGGCCACCGAGAATCGGACGGGGGTAGTCTCAAGCTGGCCGGCCTGCTCTGGTGCCTG
GCCTCGCGCCGCCGTGTATCGCCCCGCCCTGGGCGGCAAGGCTGGCCCGGTCGGCACCAGTTGCGTGAGC
GGAAAGATGGCCGCTTCCCGGCCCTGCTGCAGGGAGCTCAAAATGGAGGACGCGGCGCTCGGGAGAGCGG
GCGGGTGAGTCACCCACACAAAGGAAAAGGGCCTTTCCGTCCTCAGCCGTCGCTTCATGTGACTCCACGG
AGTACCGGGCGCCGTCCAGGCACCTCGATTAGTTCTCGAGCTTTTGGAGTACGTCGTCTTTAGGTTGGGG
GGAGGGGTTTTATGCGATGGAGTTTCCCCACACTGAGTGGGTGGAGACTGAAGTTAGGCCAGCTTGGCAC
TTGATGTAATTCTCCTTGGAATTTGCCCTTTTTGAGTTTGGATCTTGGTTCATTCTCAAGCCTCAGACAG
TGGTTCAAAGTTTTTTTCTTCCATTTCAGGTGTCGTGAGGCTAGCACCGCCACCATGGATCTGACAAAAA
TGGGCATGATCCAGCTGCAGAACCCTAGCCACCCCACGGGGCTACTGTGCAAGGCCAACCAGATGCGGCT
GGCCGGGACTTTGTGCGATGTGGTCATCATGGTGGACAGCCAGGAGTTCCACGCCCACCGGACGGTGCTG
GCCTGCACCAGCAAGATGTTTGAGATCCTCTTCCACCGCAATAGTCAACACTATACTTTGGACTTCCTCT
CGCCAAAGACCTTCCAGCAGATTCTGGAGTATGCATATACAGCCACGCTGCAAGCCAAGGCGGAGGACCT
GGATGACCTGCTGTATGCGGCCGAGATCCTGGAGATCGAGTACCTGGAGGAACAGTGCCTGAAGATGCTG
GAGACCATCCAGGCCTCAGACGACAATGACACGGAGGCCACCATGGCCGATGGCGGGGCCGAGGAAGAAG
AGGACCGCAAGGCTCGGTACCTCAAGAACATCTTCATCTCGAAGCATTCCAGCGAGGAGAGTGGGTATGC
CAGTGTGGCTGGACAGAGCCTCCCTGGGCCCATGGTGGACCAGAGCCCTTCAGTCTCCACTTCATTTGGT
CTTTCAGCCATGAGTCCCACCAAGGCTGCAGTGGACAGTTTGATGACCATAGGACAGTCTCTCCTGCAGG
GAACTCTTCAGCCACCTGCAGGGCCCGAGGAGCCAACTCTGGCTGGGGGTGGGCGGCACCCTGGGGTGGC
TGAGGTGAAGACGGAGATGATGCAGGTGGATGAGGTGCCCAGCCAGGACAGCCCTGGGGCAGCCGAGTCC
AGCATCTCAGGAGGGATGGGGGACAAGGTTGAGGAAAGAGGCAAAGAGGGGCCTGGGACCCCGACTCGAA
GCAGCGTCATCACCAGTGCTAGGGAGCTACACTATGGGCGAGAGGAGAGTGCCGAGCAGGTGCCACCCCC
AGCTGAGGCTGGCCAGGCCCCCACTGGCCGACCTGAGCACCCAGCACCCCCGCCTGAGAAGCATCTGGGC
ATCTACTCCGTGTTGCCCAACCACAAGGCTGACGCTGTATTGAGCATGCCGTCTTCCGTGACCTCTGGCC
TCCACGTGCAGCCTGCCCTGGCTGTCTCCATGGACTTCAGCACCTATGGGGGGCTGCTGCCCCAGGGCTT
CATCCAGAGGGAGCTGTTCAGCAAGCTGGGGGAGCTGGCTGTGGGCATGAAGTCAGAGAGCCGGACCATC
GGAGAGCAGTGCAGCGTGTGTGGGGTCGAGCTTCCTGATAACGAGGCTGTGGAGCAGCACAGGAAGCTGC
ACAGTGGGATGAAGACGTACGGGTGCGAGCTCTGCGGGAAGCGGTTCCTGGATAGTTTGCGGCTGAGAAT
GCACTTACTGGCTCATTCAGCGGGTGCCAAAGCCTTTGTCTGTGATCAGTGCGGTGCACAGTTTTCGAAG
GAGGATGCCCTGGAGACACACAGGCAGACCCATACTGGCACTGACATGGCCGTCTTCTGTCTGCTGTGTG
GGAAGCGCTTCCAGGCGCAGAGCGCACTGCAGCAGCACATGGAGGTCCACGCGGGCGTGCGCAGCTACAT
CTGCAGTGAGTGCAACCGCACCTTCCCCAGCCACACGGCTCTCAAACGCCACCTGCGCTCACATACAGGC
GACCACCCCTACGAGTGTGAGTTCTGTGGCAGCTGCTTCCGGGATGAGAGCACACTCAAGAGCCACAAAC
GCATCCACACGGGTGAGAAACCCTACGAGTGCAATGGCTGTGGCAAGAAGTTCAGCCTCAAGCATCAGCT
GGAGACGCACTATAGGGTGCACACAGGTGAGAAGCCCTTTGAGTGTAAGCTCTGCCACCAGCGCTCCCGG
GACTACTCGGCCATGATCAAGCACCTGAGAACGCACAACGGCGCCTCGCCCTACCAGTGCACCATCTGCA
CAGAGTACTGCCCCAGCCTCTCCTCCATGCAGAAGCACATGAAGGGCCACAAGCCCGAGGAGATCCCGCC
CGACTGGAGGATAGAGAAGACGTACCTCTACCTGTGCTATGTGTAGTAATGAACTAGTCCGTAACTTGAA
AGTATTTCGATTTCTTGGCTTTATATATCTTGTGGAAAGGACGATGGGTCGCTCCTTAACTCCAGATCAC
GCGTTAAGTCGACAATCAACCTCTGGATTACAAAATTTGTGAAAGATTGACTGGTATTCTTAACTATGTT
GCTCCTTTTACGCTATGTGGATACGCTGCTTTAATGCCTTTGTATCATGCTATTGCTTCCCGTATGGCTT
TCATTTTCTCCTCCTTGTATAAATCCTGGTTGCTGTCTCTTTATGAGGAGTTGTGGCCCGTTGTCAGGCA
ACGTGGCGTGGTGTGCACTGTGTTTGCTGACGCAACCCCCACTGGTTGGGGCATTGCCACCACCTGTCAG
CTCCTTTCCGGGACTTTCGCTTTCCCCCTCCCTATTGCCACGGCGGAACTCATCGCCGCCTGCCTTGCCC
GCTGCTGGACAGGGGCTCGGCTGTTGGGCACTGACAATTCCGTGGTGTTGTCGGGGAAATCATCGTCCTT
TCCTTGGCTGCTCGCCTGTGTTGCCACCTGGATTCTGCGCGGGACGTCCTTCTGCTACGTCCCTTCGGCC
CTCAATCCAGCGGACCTTCCTTCCCGCGGCCTGCTGCCGGCTCTGCGGCCTCTTCCGCGTCTTCGCCTTC
GCCCTCAGACGAGTCGGATCTCCCTTTGGGCCGCCTCCCCGCGTCGACTTTAAGACCAATGACTTACAAG
GCAGCTGTAGATCTTAGCCACTTTTTAAAAGAAAAGGGGGGACTGGAAGGGCTAATTCACTCCCAACGAA
GACAAGATCTGCTTTTTGCTTGTACTGGGTCTCTCTGGTTAGACCAGATCTGAGCCTGGGAGCTCTCTGG
CTAACTAGGGAACCCACTGCTTAAGCCTCAATAAAGCTTGCCTTGAGTGCTTCAAGTAGTGTGTGCCCGT
CTGTTGTGTGACTCTGGTAACTAGAGATCCCTCAGACCCTTTTAGTCAGTGTGGAAAATCTCTAGCAGTA
CGTATAGTAGTTCATGTCATCTTATTATTCAGTATTTATAACTTGCAAAGAAATGAATATCAGAGAGTGA
GAGGAACTTGTTTATTGCAGCTTATAATGGTTACAAATAAAGCAATAGCATCACAAATTTCACAAATAAA
GCATTTTTTTCACTGCATTCTAGTTGTGGTTTGTCCAAACTCATCAATGTATCTTATCATGTCTGGCTCT
AGCTATCCCGCCCCTAACTCCGCCCATCCCGCCCCTAACTCCGCCCAGTTCCGCCCATTCTCCGCCCCAT
GGCTGACTAATTTTTTTTATTTATGCAGAGGCCGAGGCCGCCTCGGCCTCTGAGCTATTCCAGAAGTAGT
GAGGAGGCTTTTTTGGAGGCCTAGGGACGTACCCAATTCGCCCTATAGTGAGTCGTATTACGCGCGCTCA
CTGGCCGTCGTTTTACAACGTCGTGACTGGGAAAACCCTGGCGTTACCCAACTTAATCGCCTTGCAGCAC
ATCCCCCTTTCGCCAGCTGGCGTAATAGCGAAGAGGCCCGCACCGATCGCCCTTCCCAACAGTTGCGCAG
CCTGAATGGCGAATGGG
[124 nt withheld, positions 7718-7841]
C
[91 nt withheld, positions 7843-7933]
A
[49 nt withheld, positions 7935-7983]
CCTTTGACGTTGGAGTCCACGTTCTTT
[37 nt withheld, positions 8011-8047]
ACCCTATCTCGGTCTATTCTTTTGATTTATAAGGGATTTTGCCGATTTCGGCCTATTGGTTAAAAAATGA
GCTGATTTAACAAAAATTTAACGCGAATTTTAACAAAATATTAACGCTTACAATTTAGGTGGCACTTTTC
GGGGAAATGTGCGCGGAACCCCTATTTGTTTATTTTTCTAAATACATTCAAATATGTATCCGCTCATGAG
ACAATAACCCTGATAAATGCTTCAATAATATTGAAAAAGGAAGAGTATGAGTATTCAACATTTCCGTGTC
GCCCTTATTCCCTTTTTTGCGGCATTTTGCCTTCCTGTTTTTGCTCACCCAGAAACGCTGGTGAAAGTAA
AAGATGCTGAAGATCAGTTGGGTGCACGAGTGGGTTACATCGAACTGGATCTCAACAGCGGTAAGATCCT
TGAGAGTTTTCGCCCCGAAGAACGTTTTCCAATGATGAGCACTTTTAAAGTTCTGCTATGTGGCGCGGTA
TTATCCCGTATTGACGCCGGGCAAGAGCAACTCGGTCGCCGCATACACTATTCTCAGAATGACTTGGTTG
AGTACTCACCAGTCACAGAAAAGCATCTTACGGATGGCATGACAGTAAGAGAATTATGCAGTGCTGCCAT
AACCATGAGTGATAACACTGCGGCCAACTTACTTCTGACAACGATCGGAGGACCGAAGGAGCTAACCGCT
TTTTTGCACAACATGGGGGATCATGTAACTCGCCTTGATCGTTGGGAACCGGAGCTGAATGAAGCCATAC
CAAACGACGAGCGTGACACCACGATGCCTGTAGCAATGGCAACAACGTTGCGCAAACTATTAACTGGCGA
ACTACTTACTCTAGCTTCCCGGCAACAATTAATAGACTGGATGGAGGCGGATAAAGTTGCAGGACCACTT
CTGCGCTCGGCCCTTCCGGCTGGCTGGTTTATTGCTGATAAATCTGGAGCCGGTGAGCGTGGGTCTCGCG
GTATCATTGCAGCACTGGGGCCAGATGGTAAGCCCTCCCGTATCGTAGTTATCTACACGACGGGGAGTCA
GGCAACTATGGATGAACGAAATAGACAGATCGCTGAGATAGGTGCCTCACTGATTAAGCATTGGTAACTG
TCAGACCAAGTTTACTCATATATACTTTAGATTGATTTAAAACTTCATTTTTAATTTAAAAGGATCTAGG
TGAAGATCCTTTTTGATAATCTCATGACCAAAATCCCTTAACGTGAGTTTTCGTTCCACTGAGCGTCAGA
CCCCGTAGAAAAGATCAAAGGATCTTCTTGAGATCCTTTTTTTCTGCGCGTAATCTGCTGCTTGCAAACA
AAAAAACCACCGCTACCAGCGGTGGTTTGTTTGCCGGATCAAGAGCTACCAACTCTTTTTCCGAAGGTAA
CTGGCTTCAGCAGAGCGCAGATACCAAATACTGTTCTTCTAGTGTAGCCGTAGTTAGGCCACCACTTCAA
GAACTCTGTAGCACCGCCTACATACCTCGCTCTGCTAATCCTGTTACCAGTGGCTGCTGCCAGTGGCGAT
AAGTCGTGTCTTACCGGGTTGGACTCAAGACGATAGTTACCGGATAAGGCGCAGCGGTCGGGCTGAACGG
GGGGTTCGTGCACACAGCCCAGCTTGGAGCGAACGACCTACACCGAACTGAGATACCTACAGCGTGAGCT
ATGAGAAAGCGCCACGCTTCCCGAAGGGAGAAAGGCGGACAGGTATCCGGTAAGCGGCAGGGTCGGAACA
GGAGAGCGCACGAGGGAGCTTCCAGGGGGAAACGCCTGGTATCTTTATAGTCCTGTCGGGTTTCGCCACC
TCTGACTTGAGCGTCGATTTTTGTGATGCTCGTCAGGGGGGCGGAGCCTATGGAAAAACGCCAGCAACGC
GGCCTTTTTACGGTTCCTGGCCTTTTGCTGGCCTTTTGCTCACATGTTCTTTCCTGCGTTATCCCCTGAT
TCTGTGGATAACCGTATTACCGCCTTTGAGTGAGCTGATACCGCTCGCCGCAGCCGAACGACCGAGCGCA
GCGAGTCAGTGAGCGAGGAAGCGGAAGAGCGCCCAATACGCAAACCGCCTCTCCCCGCGCGTTGGCCGAT
TCATTAATGCAGCTGGCACGACAGGTTTCCCGACTGGAAAGCGGGCAGTGAGCGCAACGCAATTAATGTG
AGTTAGCTCACTCATTAGGCACCCCAGGCTTTACACTTTATGCTTCCGGCTCGTATGTTGTGTGGAATTG
TGAGCGGATAACAATTTCACACAGGAAACAGCTATGACCATGATTACGCCAAGCGCGCAATTAACCCTCA
CTAAAGGGAACAAAAGCTGGAGCTGCAAGC
Features (pLannotate 1.2.2; 31 found; start..end, strand, type, name):
      5..231     +  promoter       RSV promoter: Rous sarcoma virus enhancer/promoter
    232..412     +  LTR            5' LTR (truncated): truncated 5' long terminal repeat (LTR) from HIV-1
    459..584     +  misc_feature   HIV-1 Ψ: packaging signal of human immunodeficiency virus type 1
    568..931     +  CDS            HIV-1 gag (fragment): gag protein from human immunodeficiency virus 1; gag
   1077..1310    +  misc_feature   RRE: The Rev response element (RRE) of HIV-1 allows for Rev-dependent mRNA export from the nucleus to the cytoplasm.
   1687..1713    +  CDS            Rev (fragment): human immunodeficiency virus 1 (HIV-1) Rev protein; rev; enhances nuclear export of unspliced and incompletely spliced viral mRNAs
   1720..1743    +  promoter       SV40 promoter (fragment): SV40 early promoter
   1744..1815    +  promoter       SV40 promoter (fragment): SV40 enhancer and early promoter
   1839..1974    +  rep_origin     SV40 ori: SV40 origin of replication
   2020..2616    +  CDS            PuroR (fragment): puromycin N-acetyltransferase; pac from Streptomyces; confers resistance to puromycin
   2665..2782    +  misc_feature   cPPT/CTS: central polypurine tract and central termination sequence of HIV-1
   2847..2913    +  CDS            small t antigen (fragment): SV40 (simian virus 40) small t antigen
   2920..4098    +  promoter       EF-1α promoter: strong constitutive promoter for human elongation factor EF-1α
   4115..6133    +  CDS            ZBTB16: ZBT16_HUMAN - Also known as PLZF, ZNF145. Experimental evidence at protein level: Swiss-Prot protein existence level 1. Acts as a transcriptional repressor (PubMed:10688654, PubMed:24359566). Transcriptional repression may be mediated through recruitment of histone deacetylases to target promoters (PubMed:10688654). May play a role in myeloid maturation and in the development and/or maintenance of other differentiated tissues. Probable substrate-recognition component of an E3 ubiquitin-protein ligase complex which mediates the ubiquitination and subsequent proteasomal degradation of target pro
   6149..6202    +  promoter       U6 promoter (fragment): RNA polymerase III promoter for human U6 snRNA
   6244..6832    +  misc_feature   WPRE: woodchuck hepatitis virus posttranscriptional regulatory element
   6883..6902    +  misc_feature   cPPT/CTS (fragment): central polypurine tract and central termination sequence of HIV-1
   6904..7137    +  LTR            3' LTR (ΔU3): self-inactivating 3' long terminal repeat (LTR) from HIV-1
   7215..7336    +  polyA_signal   SV40 poly(A) signal: SV40 polyadenylation signal
   7376..7511    +  rep_origin     SV40 ori: SV40 origin of replication
   7532..7550    -  promoter       T7 promoter: promoter for bacteriophage T7 RNA polymerase
   7558..7713    +  CDS            lacZα (fragment): LacZα fragment of β-galactosidase; lacZ fragment
   7718..8146    +  rep_origin     f1 ori (sequence partly withheld): f1 bacteriophage origin of replication; arrow indicates direction of (+) strand synthesis
   8199..8303    +  promoter       AmpR promoter: bla
   8304..9164    +  CDS            AmpR: β-lactamase; bla; confers resistance to ampicillin, carbenicillin, and related antibiotics
   9335..9923    +  rep_origin     ori: high-copy-number ColE1/pMB1/pBR322/pUC origin of replication
  10106..10198   +  CDS            lacI (fragment): lac repressor; lacI; The lac repressor binds to the lac operator to inhibit transcription in E. coli. This inhibition can be relieved by adding lactose or isopropyl-β-D-thiogalactopyranoside (IPTG).
  10211..10232   +  protein_bind   CAP binding site: CAP binding activates transcription in the presence of cAMP. E. coli catabolite activator protein
  10247..10277   +  promoter       lac promoter: promoter for the E. coli lac operon
  10285..10301   +  protein_bind   lac operator: The lac repressor binds to the lac operator to inhibit transcription in E. coli. This inhibition can be relieved by adding lactose or isopropyl-β-D-thiogalactopyranoside (IPTG). lac repressor encoded by lacI
  10346..10364   +  promoter       T3 promoter: promoter for bacteriophage T3 RNA polymerase
