[The description below was written by a language model from this plasmid's Addgene catalogue record and pLannotate feature annotations shown in this document.]
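Description:
TFORF2493 is a lentiviral mammalian expression plasmid built on the pLX_TRC317 backbone, carrying the human transcription factor ZBTB16 (also known as PLZF or ZNF145) as a synthesized open reading frame. It belongs to a large barcoded collection of transcription factor ORFs in which each clone carries a unique 24-bp barcode, so that individual factors can be identified by sequencing when many constructs are pooled in an overexpression screen. The feature table does not annotate the barcode, so its exact position is not stated; a short U6 promoter-like fragment is annotated in the interval between the ORF and the WPRE. In bacteria the plasmid is maintained through a high-copy ColE1/pUC-type origin and ampicillin resistance (β-lactamase). An f1 origin and remnants of a lac/lacZα cloning region flanked by T7 and T3 promoters are also present in the backbone. The depositor notes that recombination can occur during propagation.

The viral portion has a third-generation, self-inactivating layout. An RSV promoter fused to a truncated HIV-1 5' LTR drives genomic RNA production in packaging cells. It is followed by the Ψ packaging signal with a gag fragment, the Rev response element for Rev-dependent nuclear export, a cPPT/CTS, and a ΔU3 3' LTR with a downstream SV40 polyadenylation signal. Two expression units sit between the LTRs. An SV40 early promoter drives puromycin N-acetyltransferase for selection of transduced cells. The strong constitutive EF-1α promoter drives ZBTB16, a transcriptional repressor implicated in myeloid maturation and in the development or maintenance of other differentiated tissues. A WPRE downstream of the ORF enhances transcript stability and expression. The construct is intended for stable ZBTB16 overexpression, alone or within pooled screens such as directed-differentiation studies.
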