Addgene plasmid #142111: TFORF2493
Purpose: Lentiviral vector for overexpressing transcription factor ORFs with unique 24-bp barcodes. Barcodes facilitate identification of transcription factors in pooled screens.
Depositing lab: Feng Zhang. Depositing organization: Broad Institute. Publication: A transcription factor atlas of directed differentiation. Joung J, Ma S, Tay T, Geiger-Schuller KR, Kirchgatterer PC, Verdine VK, Guo B, Arias-Garcia MA, Allen WE, Singh A, Kuksenko O, Abudayyeh OO, Gootenberg JS, Fu Z, Macrae RK, Buenrostro JD, Regev A, Zhang F. Cell. 2023 Jan 5;186(1):209-229.e26. doi: 10.1016/j.cell.2022.11.026. PubMed 36608654.
Backbone
  Vector backbone: pLX_TRC317
  Backbone manufacturer: Broad Institute Genetic Perturbation Platform
  Backbone size w/o insert (bp): 8264
  Vector type: Mammalian Expression, Lentiviral
  Selectable markers: Puromycin
Growth in bacteria
  Bacterial resistance: Ampicillin, 100 μg/mL
  Growth temperature: 37°C
  Growth strain: NEB Stable
  Copy number: High Copy
Gene/Insert
  Gene/Insert name: ZBTB16
  Species: H. sapiens (human)
  Insert size (bp): 2123
  Entrez Gene: ZBTB16 (a.k.a. PLZF, ZNF145)
  Promoter: EF1a
  Cloning method: Unknown
  Sequencing primers: 5′ GGGTGGAGACTGAAGTTAGGCCAG; 3′ CACATAGCGTAAAAGGAGCAACATAG
Terms and licenses: Academic/Nonprofit Terms; Industry Terms: Not Available to Industry
Depositor comments: NM_006006,XM_017018258,XM_017018257,NM_001018011,XM_017018259,ENST00000335953,ENST00000392996 . The transcription factor ORF portion of this plasmid was synthesized by Genewiz. Please test multiple small colonies in case of plasmid recombination. To make this collection available in a timely manner, a portion of this collection was not fully sequenced by Addgene. If an Addgene verified full plasmid sequence is not available, please contact us prior to placing an order to request the full sequence.
How to cite: TFORF2493 was a gift from Feng Zhang (Addgene plasmid # 142111 ; http://n2t.net/addgene:142111 ; RRID:Addgene_142111)
