>Addgene plasmid #142111 | TFORF2493 | depositor partial sequence | sequence record 278470 | Insert
ACCGCCACCATGGATCTGACAAAAATGGGCATGATCCAGCTGCAGAACCCTAGCCACCCCACGGGGCTAC
TGTGCAAGGCCAACCAGATGCGGCTGGCCGGGACTTTGTGCGATGTGGTCATCATGGTGGACAGCCAGGA
GTTCCACGCCCACCGGACGGTGCTGGCCTGCACCAGCAAGATGTTTGAGATCCTCTTCCACCGCAATAGT
CAACACTATACTTTGGACTTCCTCTCGCCAAAGACCTTCCAGCAGATTCTGGAGTATGCATATACAGCCA
CGCTGCAAGCCAAGGCGGAGGACCTGGATGACCTGCTGTATGCGGCCGAGATCCTGGAGATCGAGTACCT
GGAGGAACAGTGCCTGAAGATGCTGGAGACCATCCAGGCCTCAGACGACAATGACACGGAGGCCACCATG
GCCGATGGCGGGGCCGAGGAAGAAGAGGACCGCAAGGCTCGGTACCTCAAGAACATCTTCATCTCGAAGC
ATTCCAGCGAGGAGAGTGGGTATGCCAGTGTGGCTGGACAGAGCCTCCCTGGGCCCATGGTGGACCAGAG
CCCTTCAGTCTCCACTTCATTTGGTCTTTCAGCCATGAGTCCCACCAAGGCTGCAGTGGACAGTTTGATG
ACCATAGGACAGTCTCTCCTGCAGGGAACTCTTCAGCCACCTGCAGGGCCCGAGGAGCCAACTCTGGCTG
GGGGTGGGCGGCACCCTGGGGTGGCTGAGGTGAAGACGGAGATGATGCAGGTGGATGAGGTGCCCAGCCA
GGACAGCCCTGGGGCAGCCGAGTCCAGCATCTCAGGAGGGATGGGGGACAAGGTTGAGGAAAGAGGCAAA
GAGGGGCCTGGGACCCCGACTCGAAGCAGCGTCATCACCAGTGCTAGGGAGCTACACTATGGGCGAGAGG
AGAGTGCCGAGCAGGTGCCACCCCCAGCTGAGGCTGGCCAGGCCCCCACTGGCCGACCTGAGCACCCAGC
ACCCCCGCCTGAGAAGCATCTGGGCATCTACTCCGTGTTGCCCAACCACAAGGCTGACGCTGTATTGAGC
ATGCCGTCTTCCGTGACCTCTGGCCTCCACGTGCAGCCTGCCCTGGCTGTCTCCATGGACTTCAGCACCT
ATGGGGGGCTGCTGCCCCAGGGCTTCATCCAGAGGGAGCTGTTCAGCAAGCTGGGGGAGCTGGCTGTGGG
CATGAAGTCAGAGAGCCGGACCATCGGAGAGCAGTGCAGCGTGTGTGGGGTCGAGCTTCCTGATAACGAG
GCTGTGGAGCAGCACAGGAAGCTGCACAGTGGGATGAAGACGTACGGGTGCGAGCTCTGCGGGAAGCGGT
TCCTGGATAGTTTGCGGCTGAGAATGCACTTACTGGCTCATTCAGCGGGTGCCAAAGCCTTTGTCTGTGA
TCAGTGCGGTGCACAGTTTTCGAAGGAGGATGCCCTGGAGACACACAGGCAGACCCATACTGGCACTGAC
ATGGCCGTCTTCTGTCTGCTGTGTGGGAAGCGCTTCCAGGCGCAGAGCGCACTGCAGCAGCACATGGAGG
TCCACGCGGGCGTGCGCAGCTACATCTGCAGTGAGTGCAACCGCACCTTCCCCAGCCACACGGCTCTCAA
ACGCCACCTGCGCTCACATACAGGCGACCACCCCTACGAGTGTGAGTTCTGTGGCAGCTGCTTCCGGGAT
GAGAGCACACTCAAGAGCCACAAACGCATCCACACGGGTGAGAAACCCTACGAGTGCAATGGCTGTGGCA
AGAAGTTCAGCCTCAAGCATCAGCTGGAGACGCACTATAGGGTGCACACAGGTGAGAAGCCCTTTGAGTG
TAAGCTCTGCCACCAGCGCTCCCGGGACTACTCGGCCATGATCAAGCACCTGAGAACGCACAACGGCGCC
TCGCCCTACCAGTGCACCATCTGCACAGAGTACTGCCCCAGCCTCTCCTCCATGCAGAAGCACATGAAGG
GCCACAAGCCCGAGGAGATCCCGCCCGACTGGAGGATAGAGAAGACGTACCTCTACCTGTGCTATGTGTA
GTAATGAACTAGTCCGTAACTTGAAAGTATTTCGATTTCTTGGCTTTATATATCTTGTGGAAAGGACGAT
GGGTCGCTCCTTAACTCCAGATC
