>Addgene plasmid #142111 | TFORF2493 | depositor partial sequence | sequence record 278471 | Barcode
TGGGTCGCTCCTTAACTCCAGATC
